>Addgene plasmid #193832 | SpCas9 TadCBEb | addgene full sequence | sequence record 379979 | Addgene NGS Result
ACGCGTTGACATTGATTATTGACTAGTTATTAATAGTAATCAATTACGGGGTCATTAGTTCATAGCCCAT
ATATGGAGTTCCGCGTTACATAACTTACGGTAAATGGCCCGCCTGGCTGACCGCCCAACGACCCCCGCCC
ATTGACGTCAATAATGACGTATGTTCCCATAGTAACGCCAATAGGGACTTTCCATTGACGTCAATGGGTG
GAGTATTTACGGTAAACTGCCCACTTGGCAGTACATCAAGTGTATCATATGCCAAGTACGCCCCCTATTG
ACGTCAATGACGGTAAATGGCCCGCCTGGCATTATGCCCAGTACATGACCTTATGGGACTTTCCTACTTG
GCAGTACATCTACGTATTAGTCATCGCTATTACCATGGTGATGCGGTTTTGGCAGTACATCAATGGGCGT
GGATAGCGGTTTGACTCACGGGGATTTCCAAGTCTCCACCCCATTGACGTCAATGGGAGTTTGTTTTGGC
ACCAAAATCAACGGGACTTTCCAAAATGTCGTAACAACTCCGCCCCATTGACGCAAATGGGCGGTAGGCG
TGTACGGTGGGAGGTCTATATAAGCAGAGCTGGTTTAGTGAACCGTCAGATCCGCTAGAGATCCGCGGCC
GCTAATACGACTCACTATAGGGAGAGCCGCCACCATGAAACGGACAGCCGACGGAAGCGAGTTCGAGTCA
CCAAAGAAGAAGCGGAAAGTCAGTTCTGAGGTGGAGTTTTCCCACGAGTACTGGATGAGACATGCCCTGA
CCCTGGCCAAGAGGGCACGGGATGAGGGGGCGGGGCCTGTGGGAGCCGTGCTGGTGCTGAACAATAGAGT
GATCGGCGAGGGCTGGAACAGAGCCATCGGCCTGCACGACCCAACAGCCCATGCCGAAATTATGGCCCTG
AGACAGGGCGGCCTGGTCATGCAGAACTACAGACTGTTTGACGCCACCCTGTACGTGACATTCGAGCCTT
GCGTGATGTGCGCCGGCGCCATGATCAACTCTAGGATCGGCCGCGTGGTGTTTGGCGTGAGGAACTCAAA
AAGAGGCGCCGCAGGCTCCCTGATGAACGTGCTGAACTACCCCGGCATGAATCACCGCGTCGAAATTACC
GAGGGAATCCTGGCAGATGAATGTGCCGCCCTGCTGTGCGATTTCTATCGGATGCCTAGACGGGTGTTCA
ATTCTCAGAAGAAGGCCCAGAGCTCCATCAACTCTGGCGGATCTAGCGGAGGATCCTCTGGCAGCGAGAC
ACCAGGAACAAGCGAGTCAGCAACACCAGAGAGCAGTGGCGGCAGCAGCGGCGGCAGCGACAAGAAGTAC
AGCATCGGCCTGGCCATCGGCACCAACTCTGTGGGCTGGGCCGTGATCACCGACGAGTACAAGGTGCCCA
GCAAGAAATTCAAGGTGCTGGGCAACACCGACCGGCACAGCATCAAGAAGAACCTGATCGGAGCCCTGCT
GTTCGACAGCGGCGAAACAGCCGAGGCCACCCGGCTGAAGAGAACCGCCAGAAGAAGATACACCAGACGG
AAGAACCGGATCTGCTATCTGCAAGAGATCTTCAGCAACGAGATGGCCAAGGTGGACGACAGCTTCTTCC
ACAGACTGGAAGAGTCCTTCCTGGTGGAAGAGGATAAGAAGCACGAGCGGCACCCCATCTTCGGCAACAT
CGTGGACGAGGTGGCCTACCACGAGAAGTACCCCACCATCTACCACCTGAGAAAGAAACTGGTGGACAGC
ACCGACAAGGCCGACCTGCGGCTGATCTATCTGGCCCTGGCCCACATGATCAAGTTCCGGGGCCACTTCC
TGATCGAGGGCGACCTGAACCCCGACAACAGCGACGTGGACAAGCTGTTCATCCAGCTGGTGCAGACCTA
CAACCAGCTGTTCGAGGAAAACCCCATCAACGCCAGCGGCGTGGACGCCAAGGCCATCCTGTCTGCCAGA
CTGAGCAAGAGCAGACGGCTGGAAAATCTGATCGCCCAGCTGCCCGGCGAGAAGAAGAATGGCCTGTTCG
GAAACCTGATTGCCCTGAGCCTGGGCCTGACCCCCAACTTCAAGAGCAACTTCGACCTGGCCGAGGATGC
CAAACTGCAGCTGAGCAAGGACACCTACGACGACGACCTGGACAACCTGCTGGCCCAGATCGGCGACCAG
TACGCCGACCTGTTTCTGGCCGCCAAGAACCTGTCCGACGCCATCCTGCTGAGCGACATCCTGAGAGTGA
ACACCGAGATCACCAAGGCCCCCCTGAGCGCCTCTATGATCAAGAGATACGACGAGCACCACCAGGACCT
GACCCTGCTGAAAGCTCTCGTGCGGCAGCAGCTGCCTGAGAAGTACAAAGAGATTTTCTTCGACCAGAGC
AAGAACGGCTACGCCGGCTACATTGACGGCGGAGCCAGCCAGGAAGAGTTCTACAAGTTCATCAAGCCCA
TCCTGGAAAAGATGGACGGCACCGAGGAACTGCTCGTGAAGCTGAACAGAGAGGACCTGCTGCGGAAGCA
GCGGACCTTCGACAACGGCAGCATCCCCCACCAGATCCACCTGGGAGAGCTGCACGCCATTCTGCGGCGG
CAGGAAGATTTTTACCCATTCCTGAAGGACAACCGGGAAAAGATCGAGAAGATCCTGACCTTCCGCATCC
CCTACTACGTGGGCCCTCTGGCCAGGGGAAACAGCAGATTCGCCTGGATGACCAGAAAGAGCGAGGAAAC
CATCACCCCCTGGAACTTCGAGGAAGTGGTGGACAAGGGCGCTTCCGCCCAGAGCTTCATCGAGCGGATG
ACCAACTTCGATAAGAACCTGCCCAACGAGAAGGTGCTGCCCAAGCACAGCCTGCTGTACGAGTACTTCA
CCGTGTATAACGAGCTGACCAAAGTGAAATACGTGACCGAGGGAATGAGAAAGCCCGCCTTCCTGAGCGG
CGAGCAGAAAAAGGCCATCGTGGACCTGCTGTTCAAGACCAACCGGAAAGTGACCGTGAAGCAGCTGAAA
GAGGACTACTTCAAGAAAATCGAGTGCTTCGACTCCGTGGAAATCTCCGGCGTGGAAGATCGGTTCAACG
CCTCCCTGGGCACATACCACGATCTGCTGAAAATTATCAAGGACAAGGACTTCCTGGACAATGAGGAAAA
CGAGGACATTCTGGAAGATATCGTGCTGACCCTGACACTGTTTGAGGACAGAGAGATGATCGAGGAACGG
CTGAAAACCTATGCCCACCTGTTCGACGACAAAGTGATGAAGCAGCTGAAGCGGCGGAGATACACCGGCT
GGGGCAGGCTGAGCCGGAAGCTGATCAACGGCATCCGGGACAAGCAGTCCGGCAAGACAATCCTGGATTT
CCTGAAGTCCGACGGCTTCGCCAACAGAAACTTCATGCAGCTGATCCACGACGACAGCCTGACCTTTAAA
GAGGACATCCAGAAAGCCCAGGTGTCCGGCCAGGGCGATAGCCTGCACGAGCACATTGCCAATCTGGCCG
GCAGCCCCGCCATTAAGAAGGGCATCCTGCAGACAGTGAAGGTGGTGGACGAGCTCGTGAAAGTGATGGG
CCGGCACAAGCCCGAGAACATCGTGATCGAAATGGCCAGAGAGAACCAGACCACCCAGAAGGGACAGAAG
AACAGCCGCGAGAGAATGAAGCGGATCGAAGAGGGCATCAAAGAGCTGGGCAGCCAGATCCTGAAAGAAC
ACCCCGTGGAAAACACCCAGCTGCAGAACGAGAAGCTGTACCTGTACTACCTGCAGAATGGGCGGGATAT
GTACGTGGACCAGGAACTGGACATCAACCGGCTGTCCGACTACGATGTGGACCATATCGTGCCTCAGAGC
TTTCTGAAGGACGACTCCATCGACAACAAGGTGCTGACCAGAAGCGACAAGAACCGGGGCAAGAGCGACA
ACGTGCCCTCCGAAGAGGTCGTGAAGAAGATGAAGAACTACTGGCGGCAGCTGCTGAACGCCAAGCTGAT
TACCCAGAGAAAGTTCGACAATCTGACCAAGGCCGAGAGAGGCGGCCTGAGCGAACTGGATAAGGCCGGC
TTCATCAAGAGACAGCTGGTGGAAACCCGGCAGATCACAAAGCACGTGGCACAGATCCTGGACTCCCGGA
TGAACACTAAGTACGACGAGAATGACAAGCTGATCCGGGAAGTGAAAGTGATCACCCTGAAGTCCAAGCT
GGTGTCCGATTTCCGGAAGGATTTCCAGTTTTACAAAGTGCGCGAGATCAACAACTACCACCACGCCCAC
GACGCCTACCTGAACGCCGTCGTGGGAACCGCCCTGATCAAAAAGTACCCTAAGCTGGAAAGCGAGTTCG
TGTACGGCGACTACAAGGTGTACGACGTGCGGAAGATGATCGCCAAGAGCGAGCAGGAAATCGGCAAGGC
TACCGCCAAGTACTTCTTCTACAGCAACATCATGAACTTTTTCAAGACCGAGATTACCCTGGCCAACGGC
GAGATCCGGAAGCGGCCTCTGATCGAGACAAACGGCGAAACCGGGGAGATCGTGTGGGATAAGGGCCGGG
ATTTTGCCACCGTGCGGAAAGTGCTGAGCATGCCCCAAGTGAATATCGTGAAAAAGACCGAGGTGCAGAC
AGGCGGCTTCAGCAAAGAGTCTATCCTGCCCAAGAGGAACAGCGATAAGCTGATCGCCAGAAAGAAGGAC
TGGGACCCTAAGAAGTACGGCGGCTTCGACAGCCCCACCGTGGCCTATTCTGTGCTGGTGGTGGCCAAAG
TGGAAAAGGGCAAGTCCAAGAAACTGAAGAGTGTGAAAGAGCTGCTGGGGATCACCATCATGGAAAGAAG
CAGCTTCGAGAAGAATCCCATCGACTTTCTGGAAGCCAAGGGCTACAAAGAAGTGAAAAAGGACCTGATC
ATCAAGCTGCCTAAGTACTCCCTGTTCGAGCTGGAAAACGGCCGGAAGAGAATGCTGGCCTCTGCCGGCG
AACTGCAGAAGGGAAACGAACTGGCCCTGCCCTCCAAATATGTGAACTTCCTGTACCTGGCCAGCCACTA
TGAGAAGCTGAAGGGCTCCCCCGAGGATAATGAGCAGAAACAGCTGTTTGTGGAACAGCACAAGCACTAC
CTGGACGAGATCATCGAGCAGATCAGCGAGTTCTCCAAGAGAGTGATCCTGGCCGACGCTAATCTGGACA
AAGTGCTGTCCGCCTACAACAAGCACCGGGATAAGCCCATCAGAGAGCAGGCCGAGAATATCATCCACCT
GTTTACCCTGACCAATCTGGGAGCCCCTGCCGCCTTCAAGTACTTTGACACCACCATCGACCGGAAGAGG
TACACCAGCACCAAAGAGGTGCTGGACGCCACCCTGATCCACCAGAGCATCACCGGCCTGTACGAGACAC
GGATCGACCTGTCTCAGCTGGGAGGTGACAGCGGCGGGAGCGGCGGGAGCGGGGGGAGCACTAATCTGAG
CGACATCATTGAGAAGGAGACTGGGAAACAGCTGGTCATTCAGGAGTCCATCCTGATGCTGCCTGAGGAG
GTGGAGGAAGTGATCGGCAACAAGCCAGAGTCTGACATCCTGGTGCACACCGCCTACGACGAGTCCACAG
ATGAGAATGTGATGCTGCTGACCTCTGACGCCCCCGAGTATAAGCCTTGGGCCCTGGTCATCCAGGATTC
TAACGGCGAGAATAAGATCAAGATGCTGAGCGGAGGATCCGGAGGATCTGGAGGCAGCACCAACCTGTCT
GACATCATCGAGAAGGAGACAGGCAAGCAGCTGGTCATCCAGGAGAGCATCCTGATGCTGCCCGAAGAAG
TCGAAGAAGTGATCGGAAACAAGCCTGAGAGCGATATCCTGGTCCATACCGCCTACGACGAGAGTACCGA
CGAAAATGTGATGCTGCTGACATCCGACGCCCCAGAGTATAAGCCCTGGGCTCTGGTCATCCAGGATTCC
AACGGAGAGAACAAAATCAAAATGCTGTCTGGCGGCTCAAAAAGAACCGCCGACGGCAGCGAATTCGAGC
CCAAGAAGAAGAGGAAAGTCTAACCGGTCATCATCACCATCACCATTGAGTTTAAACCCGCTGATCAGCC
TCGACTGTGCCTTCTAGTTGCCAGCCATCTGTTGTTTGCCCCTCCCCCGTGCCTTCCTTGACCCTGGAAG
GTGCCACTCCCACTGTCCTTTCCTAATAAAATGAGGAAATTGCATCGCATTGTCTGAGTAGGTGTCATTC
TATTCTGGGGGGTGGGGTGGGGCAGGACAGCAAGGGGGAGGATTGGGAAGACAATAGCAGGCATGCTGGG
GATGCGGTGGGCTCTATGGCTTCTGAGGCGGAAAGAACCAGCTGGGGCTCGATACCGTCGACCTCTAGCT
AGAGCTTGGCGTAATCATGGTCATAGCTGTTTCCTGTGTGAAATTGTTATCCGCTCACAATTCCACACAA
CATACGAGCCGGAAGCATAAAGTGTAAAGCCTAGGGTGCCTAATGAGTGAGCTAACTCACATTAATTGCG
TTGCGCTCACTGCCCGCTTTCCAGTCGGGAAACCTGTCGTGCCAGCTGCATTAATGAATCGGCCAACGCG
CGGGGAGAGGCGGTTTGCGTATTGGGCGCACTTCCGCTTCCTCGCTCACTGACTCGCTGCGCTCGGTCGT
TCGGCTGCGGCGAGCGGTATCAGCTCACTCAAAGGCGGTAATACGGTTATCCACAGAATCAGGGGATAAC
GCAGGAAAGAACATGTGAGCAAAAGGCCAGCAAAAGGCCAGGAACCGTAAAAAGGCCGCGTTGCTGGCGT
TTTTCCATAGGCTCCGCCCCCCTGACGAGCATCACAAAAATCGACGCTCAAGTCAGAGGTGGCGAAACCC
GACAGGACTATAAAGATACCAGGCGTTTCCCCCTGGAAGCTCCCTCGTGCGCTCTCCTGTTCCGACCCTG
CCGCTTACCGGATACCTGTCCGCCTTTCTCCCTTCGGGAAGCGTGGCGCTTTCTCATAGCTCACGCTGTA
GGTATCTCAGTTCGGTGTAGGTCGTTCGCTCCAAGCTGGGCTGTGTGCACGAACCCCCCGTTCAGCCCGA
CCGCTGCGCCTTATCCGGTAACTATCGTCTTGAGTCCAACCCGGTAAGACACGACTTATCGCCACTGGCA
GCAGCCACTGGTAACAGGATTAGCAGAGCGAGGTATGTAGGCGGTGCTACAGAGTTCTTGAAGTGGTGGC
CTAACTACGGCTACACTAGAAGAACAGTATTTGGTATCTGCGCTCTGCTGAAGCCAGTTACCTTCGGAAA
AAGAGTTGGTAGCTCTTGATCCGGCAAACAAACCACCGCTGGTAGCGGTGGTTTTTTTGTTTGCAAGCAG
CAGATTACGCGCAGAAAAAAAGGATCTCAAGAAGATCCTTTGATCTTTTCTACGGGGTCTGACACTCAGT
GGAACGAAAACTCACGTTAAGGGATTTTGGTCATGAGATTATCAAAAAGGATCTTCACCTAGATCCTTTT
AAATTAAAAATGAAGTTTTAAATCAATCTAAAGTATATATGAGTAAACTTGGTCTGACAGTTACCAATGC
TTAATCAGTGAGGCACCTATCTCAGCGATCTGTCTATTTCGTTCATCCATAGTTGCCTGACTCCCCGTCG
TGTAGATAACTACGATACGGGAGGGCTTACCATCTGGCCCCAGTGCTGCAATGATACCGCGGGACCCACG
CTCACCGGCTCCAGATTTATCAGCAATAAACCAGCCAGCCGGAAGGGCCGAGCGCAGAAGTGGTCCTGCA
ACTTTATCCGCCTCCATCCAGTCTATTAATTGTTGCCGGGAAGCTAGAGTAAGTAGTTCGCCAGTTAATA
GTTTGCGCAACGTTGTTGCCATTGCTACAGGCATCGTGGTGTCACGCTCGTCGTTTGGTATGGCTTCATT
CAGCTCCGGTTCCCAACGATCAAGGCGAGTTACATGATCCCCCATGTTGTGCAAAAAAGCGGTTAGCTCC
TTCGGTCCTCCGATCGTTGTCAGAAGTAAGTTGGCCGCAGTGTTATCACTCATGGTTATGGCAGCACTGC
ATAATTCTCTTACTGTCATGCCATCCGTAAGATGCTTTTCTGTGACTGGTGAGTACTCAACCAAGTCATT
CTGAGAATAGTGTATGCGGCGACCGAGTTGCTCTTGCCCGGCGTCAATACGGGATAATACCGCGCCACAT
AGCAGAACTTTAAAAGTGCTCATCATTGGAAAACGTTCTTCGGGGCGAAAACTCTCAAGGATCTTACCGC
TGTTGAGATCCAGTTCGATGTAACCCACTCGTGCACCCAACTGATCTTCAGCATCTTTTACTTTCACCAG
CGTTTCTGGGTGAGCAAAAACAGGAAGGCAAAATGCCGCAAAAAAGGGAATAAGGGCGACACGGAAATGT
TGAATACTCATACTCTTCCTTTTTCAATATTATTGAAGCATTTATCAGGGTTATTGTCTCATGAGCGGAT
ACATATTTGAATGTATTTAGAAAAATAAACAAATAGGGGTTCCGCGCACATTTCCCCGAAAAGTGCCACC
TGACGTCGACGGATCGGGAGATCGATCTCCCGATCCCCTAGGGTCGACTCTCAGTACAATCTGCTCTGAT
GCCGCATAGTTAAGCCAGTATCTGCTCCCTGCTTGTGTGTTGGAGGTCGCTGAGTAGTGCGCGAGCAAAA
TTTAAGCTACAACAAGGCAAGGCTTGACCGACAATTGCATGAAGAATCTGCTTAGGGTTAGGCGTTTTGC
GCTGCTTCGCGATGTACGGGCCAGATAT
Features (pLannotate 1.2.2; 18 found; start..end, strand, type, name):
      8..387     +  enhancer       CMV enhancer: human cytomegalovirus immediate early enhancer
    388..591     +  promoter       CMV promoter: human cytomegalovirus (CMV) immediate early promoter
    633..651     +  promoter       T7 promoter: promoter for bacteriophage T7 RNA polymerase
    725..1216    +  CDS            tadA: TADA_ECOLI - Also known as yfhC. Experimental evidence at protein level: Swiss-Prot protein existence level 1. Catalyzes the deamination of adenosine to inosine at the wobble position 34 of tRNA(Arg2). Essential for cell viability. From Escherichia coli (strain K12).
   1319..2920    +  CDS            dCas9(N): N-terminal portion of catalytically inactive Streptococcus pyogenes dCas9 carrying the D10A mutation (Zetsche et al., 2015)
   2921..5415    +  CDS            Cas9(C) (fragment): C-terminal portion of Streptococcus pyogenes Cas9 (Zetsche et al., 2015)
   5729..5977    +  CDS            UGI: UNGI_BPPB2 - Experimental evidence at protein level: Swiss-Prot protein existence level 1. This protein binds specifically and reversibly to the host uracil-DNA glycosylase, preventing removal of uracil residues from PBS2 DNA by the host uracil-excision repair system. From Bacillus phage PBS2 (Bacteriophage PBS2).
   6095..6319    +  polyA_signal   bGH poly(A) signal: bovine growth hormone polyadenylation signal
   6323..6344    +  promoter       SV40 promoter (fragment): SV40 enhancer and early promoter
   6349..6365    +  misc_feature   MCS (fragment): pBluescript multiple cloning site
   6414..6430    -  protein_bind   lac operator: The lac repressor binds to the lac operator to inhibit transcription in E. coli. This inhibition can be relieved by adding lactose or isopropyl-β-D-thiogalactopyranoside (IPTG). lac repressor encoded by lacI
   6438..6468    -  promoter       lac promoter: promoter for the E. coli lac operon
   6483..6504    -  protein_bind   CAP binding site: CAP binding activates transcription in the presence of cAMP. E. coli catabolite activator protein
   6517..6609    -  CDS            lacI (fragment): lac repressor; lacI; The lac repressor binds to the lac operator to inhibit transcription in E. coli. This inhibition can be relieved by adding lactose or isopropyl-β-D-thiogalactopyranoside (IPTG).
   6792..7380    -  rep_origin     ori: high-copy-number ColE1/pMB1/pBR322/pUC origin of replication
   7551..8411    -  CDS            AmpR: β-lactamase; bla; confers resistance to ampicillin, carbenicillin, and related antibiotics
   8412..8516    -  promoter       AmpR promoter: bla
   8587..8631    -  misc_feature   bom (fragment): basis of mobility region from pBR322
