[The description below was written by a language model from this plasmid's Addgene catalogue record and pLannotate feature annotations shown in this document.]
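Description:
SpCas9 TadCBEb is a mammalian expression plasmid of about 8.8 kb, built on a pCMV backbone, that drives production of the cytosine base editor TadCBEb in transfected mammalian cells. It is propagated in E. coli as a high-copy plasmid through a ColE1/pBR322-type origin and selected with ampicillin via the β-lactamase gene and its native promoter. Short remnants of lac regulatory elements, a pBluescript multiple cloning site, an SV40 promoter fragment and the pBR322 bom region are backbone leftovers rather than functional parts of the payload.

The roughly 5.4 kb insert is a single fusion open reading frame, TadA-CDb–SpCas9 D10A–2xUGI, placed downstream of the CMV immediate early enhancer and promoter and terminated by the bovine growth hormone polyadenylation signal. A T7 promoter sits between the CMV promoter and the coding sequence, which would allow in vitro transcription. The N-terminal domain is annotated as E. coli tadA, the tRNA adenosine deaminase. According to the record, this is the TadA-CDb variant, from work in which an adenine base editor was evolved into a compact cytosine base editor with low off-target activity. It is followed by Streptococcus pyogenes Cas9 carrying D10A. The annotation software splits Cas9 into two segments and labels the first as dCas9, but the catalogue lists only the D10A change, which by itself produces a nickase. The uracil glycosylase inhibitor from phage PBS2 blocks excision of the uracil produced by cytosine deamination, favouring a C-to-T outcome. The catalogue names two UGI copies, whereas the feature table annotates only one. No guide RNA cassette is annotated, so a guide would need to be supplied separately.
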