Addgene plasmid #193832: SpCas9 TadCBEb
Purpose: Express TadCBEb (with SpCas9) in mammalian cells
Depositing lab: David Liu. Depositing organization: Broad Institute. Publication: Evolution of an adenine base editor into a small, efficient cytosine base editor with low off-target activity. Neugebauer ME, Hsu A, Arbab M, Krasnow NA, McElroy AN, Pandey S, Doman JL, Huang TP, Raguram A, Banskota S, Newby GA, Tolar J, Osborn MJ, Liu DR. Nat Biotechnol. 2022 Nov 10. pii: 10.1038/s41587-022-01533-6. doi: 10.1038/s41587-022-01533-6. PubMed 36357719.
Backbone
  Vector backbone: pCMV with a BR322 origin
  Total vector size (bp): 8780
  Vector type: Mammalian Expression
Growth in bacteria
  Bacterial resistance: Ampicillin, 100 μg/mL
  Growth temperature: 37°C
  Growth strain: DH5alpha
  Copy number: High Copy
Gene/Insert
  Gene/Insert name: TadA-CDb-SpCas9 D10A-2xUGI (alt name: TadCBEb)
  Insert size (bp): 5380
Terms and licenses: Academic/Nonprofit Terms; Industry Terms: Not Available to Industry
How to cite: SpCas9 TadCBEb was a gift from David Liu (Addgene plasmid # 193832 ; http://n2t.net/addgene:193832 ; RRID:Addgene_193832)
